Addgene plasmid #122625: TC393
Purpose: Pser-2::rtetR-QFAD::P2A::mKate::T2A::tetR-pie1
Depositing lab: Tian Chi. Depositing organization: ShanghaiTech University. Publication: A Tet/Q Hybrid System for Robust and Versatile Control of Transgene Expression in C. elegans. Mao S, Qi Y, Zhu H, Huang X, Zou Y, Chi T. iScience. 2019 Jan 25;11:224-237. doi: 10.1016/j.isci.2018.12.023. Epub 2018 Dec 27. PubMed 30634168.
Backbone
  Vector backbone: pPD95.77
  Vector type: Worm Expression
Growth in bacteria
  Bacterial resistance: Ampicillin, 100 μg/mL
  Growth temperature: 37°C
  Growth strain: NEB Stable
  Copy number: High Copy
Gene/Insert
  Gene/Insert name: rtetR-QFAD::P2A::mKate::T2A::tetR-pie1 (alt name: Pser-2::rtetR-QFAD::P2A::mKate::T2A::tetR-pie1)
  Species: C. elegans (nematode)
  Cloning method: Unknown
Terms and licenses: Academic/Nonprofit Terms; Industry Terms: Not Available to Industry
Depositor comments: Several differences are present in the Addgene NGS sequence compared to the theoretical sequence present in the attached Genbank file that do not impact the function of the plasmid.
How to cite: TC393 was a gift from Tian Chi (Addgene plasmid # 122625 ; http://n2t.net/addgene:122625 ; RRID:Addgene_122625)
