[The description below was written by a language model from this plasmid's Addgene catalogue record and pLannotate feature annotations shown in this document.]
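Description:
TC393 is a C. elegans expression plasmid built on the pPD95.77 worm vector backbone. It is propagated in E. coli as a high-copy plasmid through a ColE1/pUC-type origin and selected with ampicillin via the β-lactamase gene and its promoter. Small remnants of pBR322-derived rop and bom sequences are also detected in the backbone. The sequenced record is about 10.3 kb. The depositor notes several differences between it and the theoretical map, and states that these do not affect function.

The payload is a single polycistronic open reading frame described as driven by the ser-2 promoter (Pser-2). That promoter is not annotated in the feature table but presumably lies in the large unannotated region upstream of the first coding feature. The first unit is rtetR-QFAD, a reverse Tet repressor DNA-binding domain fused to the activation domain of the Neurospora QF (qa-1f) transcription factor, which forms a tetracycline/doxycycline-responsive activator. A P2A peptide separates it from the red fluorescent protein mKate, which the automated annotation labels as the related protein mNeptune and which marks expressing cells. A T2A peptide then leads to tetR fused to a fragment of PIE-1, a C. elegans repressor of RNA polymerase II transcription. From the standard behaviour of these parts, the tetR-PIE-1 repressor would occupy tet operator sites and silence the target transgene without drug. With drug present, it would be displaced and replaced by the rtetR-QFAD activator, giving low leakiness and strong induction.

The plasmid serves as the driver component of a Tet/Q hybrid system for controlling transgene expression in worms, restricted to ser-2-expressing cells. A short aex-5 match downstream of the cassette is probably incidental backbone sequence.
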