Features (pLannotate 1.2.2; 11 found; start..end, strand, type, name):
   4679..5296    +  CDS            tetR: TETR2_ECOLX - Experimental evidence at protein level: Swiss-Prot protein existence level 1. TetR is the repressor of the tetracycline resistance element; its N-terminal region forms a helix-turn-helix structure and binds DNA. Binding of tetracycline to TetR reduces the repressor affinity for the tetracycline resistance gene (tetA) promoter operator sites. From Escherichia coli.
   5372..5833    +  CDS            qa-1f (fragment): QA1F_NEUCR - Protein predicted: Swiss-Prot protein existence level 4. Transcription activation of genes for enzymes and proteins of quinate metabolism by binding to a 16 base-pair sequence (consensus 5'- GGRTAARYRYTTAYCC-3') in front of each Qa genes. From Neurospora crassa (strain ATCC 24698 / 74-OR23-1A / CBS 708.71 / DSM 1257 / FGSC 987).
   5906..6763    +  CDS            mNeptune: mNeptune is a basic (constitutively fluorescent) far red fluorescent protein published in 2009, derived from Entacmaea quadricolor. It is reported to be a rapidly-maturing monomer with moderate acid sensitivity.
   6818..7450    +  CDS            tetR: TETR5_ECOLX - Experimental evidence at protein level: Swiss-Prot protein existence level 1. TetR is the repressor of the tetracycline resistance element; its N-terminal region forms a helix-turn-helix structure and binds DNA. Binding of tetracycline to TetR reduces the repressor affinity for the tetracycline resistance gene (tetA) promoter operator sites. From Escherichia coli.
   7508..7753    +  CDS            pie-1 (fragment): PIE1_CAEEL - Experimental evidence at protein level: Swiss-Prot protein existence level 1. Maternally provided PIE-1 is required for germline cell fate determination. Functions as a repressor of RNA polymerase II-dependent gene expression in the developing germline. Required for expression of nos-2 in P4 germline blastomere cells. Inhibits the histone deacetylase activity of hda-1. Represses transcriptional activation of cdk-9 and cit-1.1, which are members of the P-TEFb complex. From Caenorhabditis elegans.
   8359..8511    +  CDS            aex-5 (fragment): AEX5_CAEEL - Also known as kpc-3 From Caenorhabditis elegans.
   8639..8674    +  CDS            rop (fragment): Rop protein, which maintains plasmids at low copy number; rop
   8776..8875    +  misc_feature   bom (fragment): basis of mobility region from pBR322
   8973..9077    +  promoter       AmpR promoter: bla
   9078..9938    +  CDS            AmpR: β-lactamase; bla; confers resistance to ampicillin, carbenicillin, and related antibiotics
  10109..365     +  rep_origin     ori (across the origin): high-copy-number ColE1/pMB1/pBR322/pUC origin of replication
>Addgene plasmid #122625 | TC393 | addgene full sequence | sequence record 245108 | Addgene NGS Result
TGTTACCAGTGGCTGCTGCCAGTGGCGATAAGTCGTGTCTTACCGGGTTGGACTCAAGACGATAGTTACC
GGATAAGGCGCAGCGGTCGGGCTGAACGGGGGGTTCGTGCACACAGCCCAGCTTGGAGCGAACGACCTAC
ACCGAACTGAGATACCTACAGCGTGAGCTATGAGAAAGCGCCACGCTTCCCGAAGGGAGAAAGGCGGACA
GGTATCCGGTAAGCGGCAGGGTCGGAACAGGAGAGCGCACGAGGGAGCTTCCAGGGGGAAACGCCTGGTA
TCTTTATAGTCCTGTCGGGTTTCGCCACCTCTGACTTGAGCGTCGATTTTTGTGATGCTCGTCAGGGGGG
CGGAGCCTATGGAAAAACGCCAGCAACGCGGCCTTTTTACGGTTCCTGGCCTTTTGCTGGCCTTTTGCTC
ACATGTTCTTTCCTGCGTTATCCCCTGATTCTGTGGATAACCGTATTACCGCGGCCGCACTGACTGGGCC
GGCCCATGCTTGTTCTAGTGATCAAAATTGTCACTTATAAAGTAAAAGTTTAGTAAATTAACTGCTAAAG
AATATAAAGCTAACACAGCAAAACATGTGAATGATCCAACGATAATCACCACCCACAACATAGCTTTGAG
TTGATTATTTGAGTTTTTAAATCAAAATCGTCTTTTTAAAACAGGATAAACCCGACGAAATTCAAAAAAT
TCCCAGAAAGTGAAAAAAAATCAAGCAAGTATGTGTCTTTGATTTTTGTAGTTTTTTTTTACAAATTTCA
AAAGATCTAGTATCCTAAATTATACCGTATATTCCCTATTAGTATCGCCCCCCTCACTCGACTTATCGTT
TATATCTTGGTTGTCTTTGATCATATTTTAAAAATTCAAACGACAAAATCTTTTTCAAATCTATCGTTAT
GCTCTGGTTTTTGAAGATATCAAAAATCTTCTGAAACCGCTGAAATATTAGCCGACAAAGTCGATTAATG
GGGGGCCATAATAATAGGGAATAGTGTTTTTCCCATATTCCCTAATTGTTTTCCAAATATCAATTTTCAC
AGTTTTAATTTAATTGCGCTTACTACATAGTTTTAACTAAGTTTTAATATTCGAAACTAGCTGTTACAAA
AAGGTTATGAAATTACATTTTCAGACGATTTCTGAATTTTTAAACATTCAAAAGGTCTTGCTATATTGTT
TGATCCAAATAAACAAAAAGCCTGTACAAGAAACATATCTTATTTCATCATAAATAATGTTGTTCTATTT
TGAAATAATTACATAATTAAGTTGAAAAATTGTCAGAAGCCGGAAAAAAACACGAATCGACTTTCCCAGC
AAGAATATCAGAAAACCTGTTGAGCAAAAAAAACAATCTCGTTGTTGAAAAAACCAGATAGCTGGAAGAA
ATTGAAAATAAAAAGACAACACACATATATACTAAAAACATGAGGCAAAAGAACTGTCTATTGAAACACG
AAACGAGGAGAAAAAAAAATAAAAACGGCCTTGTGATTGTCCAGTTGAGTTTTGTTTCACACGGTTTTTA
CGATCAATGCAAAGAAAAAAAAAGGATTCAATAATGGTGGAAGAAATATTCGTGGAAGTACAACTATGTA
CTACAACTTATGAATTTGAATTTCATTCCCGAAAATTTGTCGGAAAATTGTGTAAAAGGGGTCATATAGA
TAATAACCGATGTGGGGGGAGAAAGGATGAAGAAGTGGTGGGAGGCAAAACAAAGATGAATCCGAAAAGG
ATGCAGCAATTCAGAACAGATGCATCCCGGAAAATGAAAACGAAGGTCATCGCTATTTCTTACCTTTTCA
CCAAAATCTTTCTTCTTCACTGATCCAGGGTCAGAAATTTGAAATTTTGAAGGACAACAGTGTTGCCATA
GCAGGAACTGGGGGCTGGGGCTGGGGGGAGAAAATTTATTTCTCACGTCGTTTTTCTCAACCTTCTTCAG
TCTCCTAGATATCTCCTAGAAACCTTTGAGTTATACGAGTGAAGAGACGGAAAAGCCACAGAATAAGGGA
AAAATGTAAGTAAGAGTGGTGGAGAGCCAAGGAAATGTGACAAATTAATAACACGACGGCCTACAACTCA
CTTTGTTATAATAATTTTAATTTGAAATCTTCTTTCTTGCAAAAAGAGTACTAGTGAAGGACGGATGAAG
AACGATGGAATACTTGAAAATCTGCTCAGATCTTCTTCTTTCCTCCTCGAAATTAGAGTTAATCCAAAAG
ATAAACAGTTGTAAGTGGTGTGTGAATCTTCAAGAGAGCCGGAGATGACAGTCTCAGAGGTGAGTCACTG
TTTTTTTTTGTTGGATTGTGCTGGGCTTAGCTGCTAGCCGGATGTAAGAATATTGAAAAAATGAATATAA
AAAGTTTAATGATATAAACCGGTAGCGAGATGATATATAAGTTCAGATGTGTTGATAAATAGGGTTTTTC
GTTTAAATGTACTGATAATTATTGAAAATTTTAAATTTTCTAGAAAATCAGTTCAAAAAATTTTGATTTT
GTAATAACAAAAAAGTTCAGTCAAACGTTCAGGCAGTTGCCATGAGTTTAGTAAAGCTAGACTTTTTGAG
AACATTTTTTGTTGAAATAATTGTTTTAATTTTAAAATGTTTAGTTCAAATAACTAGAACATACATAAGT
AGAACATAAAATTTGAATAAAATTGTCGTCTTCCAAAATTGTAAAATTATATTGCAAAAACTGTGTAACT
CAAACTGCTGATCAAAATATTTATTGAAGTTTAACAGAGTTTAAAACACAAAATTATAGTGAAGAAATGC
ACAGAAAATGCATCCAAACTCAATTATTTCCTAGAATGAAGAATTTTAAAAATGATGTTATAACAAAATT
CTTTTCAATTCAAAAACTAGATTGTATTTACAACGTCGGAATGATTAAAACACATTTAGAATATAAAATT
CTTAAAATAAATTAAAATTTTGTGGACTGGACTTTTTGGAGACTTGGCGAATTATGGTTATTCCGAAACG
CTGTCGACTTCAACTGTAGGCGAAATACACGCGCGCGGAACTCGTAAGATGTCGGCGGCCTTATATTGGG
TGGGGTCCCGATTTTTGCCTTTTTCCCGTGAGTGGACGAGCAAAATTCGGGGCTTCTTTGGGCGTACACG
CCAAGCAGTTTTATTATTTTGAGTGTATAGCTCTTAAAAAACTGTAAAAATGTGTTTGAAAAAGATATGC
TATGAATTTTGATCATTTTATCCACTGTACTGAAACTCGAACATAAAAACCAAAATTATACGAAAAAATC
GTTTGGAGACGGCGATTCTAACTTTTGGTGATGAAAAACTTATCGAAATGTTACATTTCGAATCTTTGAT
ATCAGAAAAAAAGTCACTGATCATCTTCTGAAATAAATTAACAAGAAAGTATTCCTCTAGTATCAAAATG
TCTCTAGTGGCTTTCTCAAAGACATTAATCCCCATATCTCATAGTTCAGACGAACTTTCCACAGTAAACA
ATACTAGACGTTCAGAATATGAAATTTAATCATGTTTTATATGAAAAAAGTTGCTCCATTCAATTTTAAT
ACTCGACAAAAAAGGAACCAAGTTCCTTAGTGCAAAAATTCCAAAAATCTAAAACAGGTTCCACTGAGCT
TTGGCAAAATGATTAGAAGAGCATTTCAATGCTCTTCTAATATGTTTCTAGGTGTTATTTTTTTTCTCAA
TTTTTTTTTGTAACTTTCTTGTTTTAGCAACAACAAAAATTATTTCATTTGAAATTACAGAAACAGAAAT
TCTCAAAATGCTGTTTCCAAAAATCAGGTATAATTTGTTCACACAATTAATAATGTTTCTAGAAAATAGT
TTTATTTTGACGCAACTAAGAAACATAAAAACATCTTTTAATCAGTCAGTTTTAATCAGGGGCAGATAGC
TCAGCCGGTAGCGCCGGCCGCTAGCAATCTGGAGGTCACGAGTTCAAGTCCCGCCTCACCCCCTATGCTC
ACCCATCATCTATTAGGAAGTGGAGCAATCCCCAACTAGATTATCGGCCACAGTCCCCGGCTAGGACGTG
GCTTAAATTACAGCTCAGTGGGAGCACCACCAGGCAGTGTACCTGAATCCCAGATCCGCAGTACATAGCA
CTTGAAGAACGGATCGTCCTTTAATCCTTTTTTTTTAAATCTCGTTTCAAAATTATTTTAAACCCATTTT
TTTCAAATTGTTACTTGAATTCAGTGTTTCTGAATTTATTACAGCCATATGTGTTTTGTGATTTCTGATC
CATCTCGATTCGGTTTCCACTTCTCATATCCATTTCTCAACCCGTTTTTTTTGTATTCTACCTTTTTCCT
ACCAACTCATGTCAATTTCGCACAACATAACAAATCACAACGTCTAAAAGCGAAGCAAATGAATGTAAAA
GAAGGTTATCAATCAGAGTCTCCTCGGGCTCCTTCCTTTTGAGGTTTGATGACGCGAAAAATCGGAAGGG
CCTTGCGTTGTCCTCCGGCCAGTAGCAATTCATTTAGTAGACGTTTTTTTCCCCTGCTACATTCTGACGA
CAATAATATTATTTTTGTTGGCTAAATTTACTATAGCTAATTATTCATTTTGGCATATTTTTGTGACATC
ACAACACATAATGGGCGCGCCTCTAGAGGATCGCTAGCACGCTCTCGTGGATCAAAAAATGTCACGACTG
GATAAATCGAAGGTCATCAACTCTGCTCTGGAACTGCTGAATGGAGTGGGAATTGAAGGACTTACAACCC
GAAAGCTTGCACAAAAATTGGGAGTTGAACAACCAACACTTTACTGGCATGTTAAGAATAAGCGAGCACT
TTTGGATGCTCTTCCAATTGAAATGTTGGATAGACATCATACTCATTCATGTCCACTTGAAGGAGAATCT
TGGCAAGATTTCTTGAGAAACAACGCAAAGTCATACCGATGCGCTCTTTTGTCTCATAGAGATGGAGCAA
AAGTTCATCTTGGAACACGACCAACTGAAAAGCAATACGAAACATTGGAAAACCAACTTGCTTTCTTGTG
TCAACAAGGATTTTCATTGGAAAATGCTCTTTACGCATTGTCTGCTGTTGGACATTTTACACTTGGATGC
GTTTTGGAAGAACAAGAACATCAAGTTGCAAAAGAAGAACGAGAAACTCCAACAACTGATTCAATGCCAC
CACTTTTGAAGCAAGCTATCGAACTTTTCGATAGACAAGGAGCAGAACCAGCTTTCCTTTTTGGACTGGA
ACTTATTATCTGTGGACTTGAGAAACAACTGAAATGTGAATCGGGAGGAGGATCTGGATCTGGATCTGGA
TCTGGTTCCGGTCGACAACTTGAGCTTCCGCCGACTGCGACTGCCACTGCAAGTATCATGCCCCATGTCA
TGGAACAGCCCCTGTCAACGTCAATAAATCCGGTCAATGATCGGTTTAATGGAATACCGAATCCTACCCC
CTACAATAGCGATGCGGCCCTAGACGCAATTACTCAAACCAATGACTACGGATCAGTCAATACCCATGGC
ATTCTCAGTACATATCCACCACCTGCCACCCACTTGAACGAGGCCTCGGTGGCCCTTGCGCCTGGAGGTG
CTCCTCCCAGACCACCCCCGCCATACGTTGATAGTACAACGAACCATCCTCCTTACCATAGTAACCTCGT
CCCCATGGCCAATTTCGGATATTCGACTGTAGACTATGATGCGATGGTGGATGATCTGGCATCGATCGAG
TACACGGATGCGGTTGACGTTGATCCGCAGTTCATGACGAACCTCGGGTTTGTCCCAGGGTGTAATTTTA
GCGATATCAACACGTATGAGCAACCATGGGGCAGTGGGGCTACTAACTTCAGCCTGCTGAAGCAGGCTGG
AGACGTGGAGGAGAACCCTGGACCTATGGTCTCCGAGCTCATTAAAGAAAACATGCATATGAAGCTCTAC
ATGGAGGGAACCGTCAACAACCACCACTTCAAGTGCACCTCCGAGGGAGAGGGAAAGCCATACGAGGGAA
CCCAAACCATGCGTATCAAGGCCGTCGAGGGAGGACCACTCCCATTCGCCTTCGACATCCTCGCCACCTC
CTTCATGTACGGATCCAAGGTAAGTTTAAACATATATATACTAACTAACCCTGATTATTTAAATTTTCAG
ACCTTCATCAACCACACCCAAGGAATCCCAGACTTCTTCAAGCAATCCTTCCCAGAGGGATTCACCTGGG
AGCGTGTCACCACCTACGAGGACGGAGGAGTCCTCACCGCCACCCAAGACACCTCCCTCCAAGACGGATG
CCTCATCTACAACGTCAAGGTAAGTTTAAACAGTTCGGTACTAACTAACCATACATATTTAAATTTTCAG
ATCCGTGGAGTCAACTTCCCATCCAACGGACCAGTCATGCAAAAGAAGACCCTCGGATGGGAGGCCTCCA
CCGAGACCCTCTACCCAGCCGACGGAGGACTTGAGGGACGTGCCGACATGGCCCTCAAGCTCGTCGGAGG
AGGACACCTCATCTGCAACCTCAAGGTAAGTTTAAACATGATTTTACTAACTAACTAATCTGATTTAAAT
TTTCAGACCACCTACCGTTCCAAGAAGCCAGCCAAGAACCTCAAGATGCCAGGAGTCTACTACGTCGACC
GTCGTCTTGAGCGTATCAAGGAGGCCGACAAGGAGACCTACGTCGAGCAACACGAGGTCGCCGTCGCCCG
TTACTGCGACCTCCCATCCAAGCTCGGACACCGTGGATCGGGAGAGGGACGAGGAAGTCTTTTGACCTGC
GGAGATGTTGAGGAGAACCCAGGACCAATGTCGCGTCTTGATAAATCGAAAGTTATTAATTCAGCTCTTG
AACTTTTGAACGAAGTTGGAATTGAAGGATTGACAACTAGAAAGCTTGCACAAAAGTTGGGAGTTGAACA
ACCAACACTTTATTGGCATGTTCGAAATAAGCAAACTCTTATGAACATGTTGTCTGAAGCTATTCTTGCA
AAACATCATACAAGATCAGCTCCATTGCCAACTGAATCTTGGCAACAATTCCTTCAAGAAAATGCTTTGT
CATTTCGAAAAGCACTTTTGGTTCATAGAGATGGAGCACGATTGCATATTGGAACATCTCCAACTCCACC
ACAATTCGAACAAGCTGAAGCACAACTTAGATGTTTGTGCGATGCTGGATTCTCAGTTGAAGAAGCACTT
TTCATCTTGCAATCAATCTCTCATTTCACACTTGGAGCTGTTTTGGAAGAACAAGCAACTAACCAAATCG
AAAACAACCATGTTATTGATGCTGCACCACCACTTTTGCAAGAAGCTTTCAATATTCAAGCACGAACATC
TGCTGAAATGGCATTCCATTTCGGACTTAAGTCATTGATCTTCGGATTTTCTGCTCAACTTGATGAAAAG
AAACATACTCCAATTGAAGATGGAAACAAGCCAAAGAAGAAAAGAAAACTGGGAAGTGGAAGTAATGGAA
GTAGTGGATCCAGATCTGCGCCACCTTCTTCCGATTGTCCGCCGCCGATTGCCTACTACCATCATCATCC
ACAACATCAGCAACAATTCCTGCCATTTCCAATGCCATATTTCTTGGCTCCACCGCCGCAAGCTCAACAA
GGAGCTCCTTTTCCAGTGCAATATATTCCACAGCAACATGATTTGATGAATAGCCAGCCAATGTATGCAC
CAATGGCACCGACATACTACTATCAACCAATTAATTCGAATGGCATGCCCATGAATTCCAACTGAGCGCC
GGTCGCTACCATTACCAACTTGTCTGGTGTCAAAAATAATAGGGGCCGCTGTCATCAGAGTAAGTTTAAA
CTGAGTTCTACTAACTAACGAGTAATATTTAAATTTTCAGCATCTCGCGCCCGTGCCTCTGACTTCTAAG
TCCAATTACTCTTCAACATCCCTACATGCTCTTTCTCCCTGTGCTCCCACCCCCTATTTTTGTTATTATC
AAAAAACTTCTCTTAATTTCTTTGTTTTTTAGCTTCTTTTAAGTCACCTCTAACAATGAAATTGTGTAGA
TTCAAAAATAGAATTAATTCGTAATAAAAAGTCGAAAAAAATTGTGCTCCCTCCCCCCATTAATAATAAT
TCTATCCCAAAATCTACACAATGTTCTGTGTACACTTCTTATGTTTTTTACTTCTGATAAATTTTTTTGA
AACATCATAGAAAAAACCGCACACAAAATACCTTATCATATGTTACGTTTCAGTTTATGACCGCAATTTT
TATTTCTTCGCACGTCTGGGCCTCTCATGACGTCAAATCATGCTCATCGTGAAAAAGTTTTGGAGTATTT
TTGGAATTTTTCAATCAAGTGAAAGTTTATGAAATTAATTTTCCTGCTTTTGCTTTTTGGGGTTTCCCCT
ATTGTTTGTCAAGATTTCGAGGACGGCGTTTTTCTTGCTAAAATCACAAGTATTGATGAGCACGATGCAA
GAAAGATCGGAAGAAGGTTTGGGTTTGAGGCTCAGTGGAAGGTGAGTAGAAGTTGATAATTTGAAAGTGG
AGTAGTGTCTATGGGGTTTTTGCCTTAAATGACAGAATACATTCCCAATATACCAAACATAACTGTTTCC
TACTAGTCGGCCGTACGGGCCCTTTCGTCTCGCGCGTTTCGGTGATGACGGTGAAAACCTCTGACACATG
CAGCTCCCGGAGACGGTCACAGCTTGTCTGTAAGCGGATGCCGGGAGCAGACAAGCCCGTCAGGGCGCGT
CAGCGGGTGTTGGCGGGTGTCGGGGCTGGCTTAACTATGCGGCATCAGAGCAGATTGTACTGAGAGTGCA
CCATATGCGGTGTGAAATACCGCACAGATGCGTAAGGAGAAAATACCGCATCAGGCGGCCTTAAGGGCCT
CGTGATACGCCTATTTTTATAGGTTAATGTCATGATAATAATGGTTTCTTAGACGTCAGGTGGCACTTTT
CGGGGAAATGTGCGCGGAACCCCTATTTGTTTATTTTTCTAAATACATTCAAATATGTATCCGCTCATGA
GACAATAACCCTGATAAATGCTTCAATAATATTGAAAAAGGAAGAGTATGAGTATTCAACATTTCCGTGT
CGCCCTTATTCCCTTTTTTGCGGCATTTTGCCTTCCTGTTTTTGCTCACCCAGAAACGCTGGTGAAAGTA
AAAGATGCTGAAGATCAGTTGGGTGCACGAGTGGGTTACATCGAACTGGATCTCAACAGCGGTAAGATCC
TTGAGAGTTTTCGCCCCGAAGAACGTTTTCCAATGATGAGCACTTTTAAAGTTCTGCTATGTGGCGCGGT
ATTATCCCGTATTGACGCCGGGCAAGAGCAACTCGGTCGCCGCATACACTATTCTCAGAATGACTTGGTT
GAGTACTCACCAGTCACAGAAAAGCATCTTACGGATGGCATGACAGTAAGAGAATTATGCAGTGCTGCCA
TAACCATGAGTGATAACACTGCGGCCAACTTACTTCTGACAACGATCGGAGGACCGAAGGAGCTAACCGC
TTTTTTGCACAACATGGGGGATCATGTAACTCGCCTTGATCGTTGGGAACCGGAGCTGAATGAAGCCATA
CCAAACGACGAGCGTGACACCACGATGCCTGTAGCAATGGCAACAACGTTGCGCAAACTATTAACTGGCG
AACTACTTACTCTAGCTTCCCGGCAACAATTAATAGACTGGATGGAGGCGGATAAAGTTGCAGGACCACT
TCTGCGCTCGGCCCTTCCGGCTGGCTGGTTTATTGCTGATAAATCTGGAGCCGGTGAGCGTGGGTCTCGC
GGTATCATTGCAGCACTGGGGCCAGATGGTAAGCCCTCCCGTATCGTAGTTATCTACACGACGGGGAGTC
AGGCAACTATGGATGAACGAAATAGACAGATCGCTGAGATAGGTGCCTCACTGATTAAGCATTGGTAACT
GTCAGACCAAGTTTACTCATATATACTTTAGATTGATTTAAAACTTCATTTTTAATTTAAAAGGATCTAG
GTGAAGATCCTTTTTGATAATCTCATGACCAAAATCCCTTAACGTGAGTTTTCGTTCCACTGAGCGTCAG
ACCCCGTAGAAAAGATCAAAGGATCTTCTTGAGATCCTTTTTTTCTGCGCGTAATCTGCTGCTTGCAAAC
AAAAAAACCACCGCTACCAGCGGTGGTTTGTTTGCCGGATCAAGAGCTACCAACTCTTTTTCCGAAGGTA
ACTGGCTTCAGCAGAGCGCAGATACCAAATACTGTTCTTCTAGTGTAGCCGTAGTTAGGCCACCACTTCA
AGAACTCTGTAGCACCGCCTACATACCTCGCTCTGCTAATCC
